>Addgene plasmid #55112 | mCherry-Occludin-N-10 | addgene full sequence | sequence record 257392 | Addgene NGS Result
ATTACCGCCATGCATTAGTTATTAATAGTAATCAATTACGGGGTCATTAGTTCATAGCCCATATATGGAG
TTCCGCGTTACATAACTTACGGTAAATGGCCCGCCTGGCTGACCGCCCAACGACCCCCGCCCATTGACGT
CAATAATGACGTATGTTCCCATAGTAACGCCAATAGGGACTTTCCATTGACGTCAATGGGTGGAGTATTT
ACGGTAAACTGCCCACTTGGCAGTACATCAAGTGTATCATATGCCAAGTACGCCCCCTATTGACGTCAAT
GACGGTAAATGGCCCGCCTGGCATTATGCCCAGTACATGACCTTATGGGACTTTCCTACTTGGCAGTACA
TCTACGTATTAGTCATCGCTATTACCATGGTGATGCGGTTTTGGCAGTACATCAATGGGCGTGGATAGCG
GTTTGACTCACGGGGATTTCCAAGTCTCCACCCCATTGACGTCAATGGGAGTTTGTTTTGGCACCAAAAT
CAACGGGACTTTCCAAAATGTCGTAACAACTCCGCCCCATTGACGCAAATGGGCGGTAGGCGTGTACGGT
GGGAGGTCTATATAAGCAGAGCTGGTTTAGTGAACCGTCAGATCCGCTAGCGCCACCATGTCATCCAGGC
CTCTTGAAAGTCCACCTCCTTACAGGCCTGATGAATTCAAACCGAATCATTATGCACCAAGCAATGACAT
ATATGGTGGAGAGATGCATGTTCGACCAATGCTCTCTCAGCCAGCCTACTCTTTTTACCCAGAAGATGAA
ATTCTTCACTTCTACAAATGGACCTCTCCTCCAGGAGTGATTCGGATCCTGTCTATGCTCATTATTGTGA
TGTGCATTGCCATCTTTGCCTGTGTGGCCTCCACGCTTGCCTGGGACAGAGGCTATGGAACTTCCCTTTT
AGGAGGTAGTGTAGGCTACCCTTATGGAGGAAGTGGCTTTGGTAGCTACGGAAGTGGCTATGGCTATGGC
TATGGTTATGGCTATGGCTACGGAGGCTATACAGACCCAAGAGCAGCAAAGGGCTTCATGTTGGCCATGG
CTGCCTTTTGTTTCATTGCCGCGTTGGTGATCTTTGTTACCAGTGTTATAAGATCTGAAATGTCCAGAAC
AAGAAGATACTACTTAAGTGTGATAATAGTGAGTGCTATCCTGGGCATCATGGTGTTTATTGCCACAATT
GTCTATATAATGGGAGTGAACCCAACTGCTCAGTCTTCTGGATCTCTATATGGTTCACAAATATATGCCC
TCTGCAACCAATTTTATACACCTGCAGCTACTGGACTCTACGTGGATCAGTATTTGTATCACTACTGTGT
TGTGGATCCCCAGGAGGCCATTGCCATTGTACTGGGGTTCATGATTATTGTGGCTTTTGCTTTAATAATT
TTCTTTGCTGTGAAAACTCGAAGAAAGATGGACAGGTATGACAAGTCCAATATTTTGTGGGACAAGGAAC
ACATTTATGATGAGCAGCCCCCCAATGTCGAGGAGTGGGTTAAAAATGTGTCTGCAGGCACACAGGACGT
GCCTTCACCCCCATCTGACTATGTGGAAAGAGTTGACAGTCCCATGGCATACTCTTCCAATGGCAAAGTG
AATGACAAGCGGTTTTATCCAGAGTCTTCCTATAAATCCACGCCGGTTCCTGAAGTGGTTCAGGAGCTTC
CATTAACTTCGCCTGTGGATGACTTCAGGCAGCCTCGTTACAGCAGCGGTGGTAACTTTGAGACACCTTC
AAAAAGAGCACCTGCAAAGGGAAGAGCAGGAAGGTCAAAGAGAACAGAGCAAGATCACTATGAGACAGAC
TACACAACTGGCGGCGAGTCCTGTGATGAGCTGGAGGAGGACTGGATCAGGGAATATCCACCTATCACTT
CAGATCAACAAAGACAACTGTACAAGAGGAATTTTGACACTGGCCTACAGGAATACAAGAGCTTACAATC
AGAACTTGATGAGATCAATAAAGAACTCTCCCGTTTGGATAAAGAATTGGATGACTATAGAGAAGAAAGT
GAAGAGTACATGGCTGCTGCTGATGAATACAATAGACTGAAGCAAGTGAAGGGATCTGCAGATTACAAAA
GTAAGAAGAATCATTGCAAGCAGTTAAAGAGCAAATTGTCACACATCAAGAAGATGGTTGGAGACTATGA
TAGACAGAAAACAAGCGGCTCCGGTAGCGGACCGGTCGCCACCATGGTGAGCAAGGGCGAGGAGGATAAC
ATGGCCATCATCAAGGAGTTCATGCGCTTCAAGGTGCACATGGAGGGCTCCGTGAACGGCCACGAGTTCG
AGATCGAGGGCGAGGGCGAGGGCCGCCCCTACGAGGGCACCCAGACCGCCAAGCTGAAGGTGACCAAGGG
TGGCCCCCTGCCCTTCGCCTGGGACATCCTGTCCCCTCAGTTCATGTACGGCTCCAAGGCCTACGTGAAG
CACCCCGCCGACATCCCCGACTACTTGAAGCTGTCCTTCCCCGAGGGCTTCAAGTGGGAGCGCGTGATGA
ACTTCGAGGACGGCGGCGTGGTGACCGTGACCCAGGACTCCTCCCTGCAGGACGGCGAGTTCATCTACAA
GGTGAAGCTGCGCGGCACCAACTTCCCCTCCGACGGCCCCGTAATGCAGAAGAAGACCATGGGCTGGGAG
GCCTCCTCCGAGCGGATGTACCCCGAGGACGGCGCCCTGAAGGGCGAGATCAAGCAGAGGCTGAAGCTGA
AGGACGGCGGCCACTACGACGCTGAGGTCAAGACCACCTACAAGGCCAAGAAGCCCGTGCAGCTGCCCGG
CGCCTACAACGTCAACATCAAGTTGGACATCACCTCCCACAACGAGGACTACACCATCGTGGAACAGTAC
GAACGCGCCGAGGGCCGCCACTCCACCGGCGGCATGGACGAGCTGTACAAGTAAAGCGGCCGCGACTCTA
GATCATAATCAGCCATACCACATTTGTAGAGGTTTTACTTGCTTTAAAAAACCTCCCACACCTCCCCCTG
AACCTGAAACATAAAATGAATGCAATTGTTGTTGTTAACTTGTTTATTGCAGCTTATAATGGTTACAAAT
AAAGCAATAGCATCACAAATTTCACAAATAAAGCATTTTTTTCACTGCATTCTAGTTGTGGTTTGTCCAA
ACTCATCAATGTATCTTAAGGCGTAAATTGTAAGCGTTAATATTTTGTTAAAATTCGCGTTAAATTTTTG
TTAAATCAGCTCATTTTTTAACCAATAGGCCGAAATCGGCAAAATCCCTTATAAATCAAAAGAATAGACC
GAGATAGGGT
[37 nt withheld, positions 3301-3337]
AAAGAACGTGGACTCCAACGTCAAAGG
[49 nt withheld, positions 3365-3413]
T
[91 nt withheld, positions 3415-3505]
G
[124 nt withheld, positions 3507-3630]
CAGGTGGCACTTTTCGGGGAAATGTGCGCGGAACCCCTATTTGTTTATTTTTCTAAATACATTCAAATAT
GTATCCGCTCATGAGACAATAACCCTGATAAATGCTTCAATAATATTGAAAAAGGAAGAGTCCTGAGGCG
GAAAGAACCAGCTGTGGAATGTGTGTCAGTTAGGGTGTGGAAAGTCCCCAGGCTCCCCAGCAGGCAGAAG
TATGCAAAGCATGCATCTCAATTAGTCAGCAACCAGGTGTGGAAAGTCCCCAGGCTCCCCAGCAGGCAGA
AGTATGCAAAGCATGCATCTCAATTAGTCAGCAACCATAGTCCCGCCCCTAACTCCGCCCATCCCGCCCC
TAACTCCGCCCAGTTCCGCCCATTCTCCGCCCCATGGCTGACTAATTTTTTTTATTTATGCAGAGGCCGA
GGCCGCCTCGGCCTCTGAGCTATTCCAGAAGTAGTGAGGAGGCTTTTTTGGAGGCCTAGGCTTTTGCAAA
GATCGATCAAGAGACAGGATGAGGATCGTTTCGCATGATTGAACAAGATGGATTGCACGCAGGTTCTCCG
GCCGCTTGGGTGGAGAGGCTATTCGGCTATGACTGGGCACAACAGACAATCGGCTGCTCTGATGCCGCCG
TGTTCCGGCTGTCAGCGCAGGGGCGCCCGGTTCTTTTTGTCAAGACCGACCTGTCCGGTGCCCTGAATGA
ACTGCAAGACGAGGCAGCGCGGCTATCGTGGCTGGCCACGACGGGCGTTCCTTGCGCAGCTGTGCTCGAC
GTTGTCACTGAAGCGGGAAGGGACTGGCTGCTATTGGGCGAAGTGCCGGGGCAGGATCTCCTGTCATCTC
ACCTTGCTCCTGCCGAGAAAGTATCCATCATGGCTGATGCAATGCGGCGGCTGCATACGCTTGATCCGGC
TACCTGCCCATTCGACCACCAAGCGAAACATCGCATCGAGCGAGCACGTACTCGGATGGAAGCCGGTCTT
GTCGATCAGGATGATCTGGACGAAGAGCATCAGGGGCTCGCGCCAGCCGAACTGTTCGCCAGGCTCAAGG
CGAGCATGCCCGACGGCGAGGATCTCGTCGTGACCCATGGCGATGCCTGCTTGCCGAATATCATGGTGGA
AAATGGCCGCTTTTCTGGATTCATCGACTGTGGCCGGCTGGGTGTGGCGGACCGCTATCAGGACATAGCG
TTGGCTACCCGTGATATTGCTGAAGAGCTTGGCGGCGAATGGGCTGACCGCTTCCTCGTGCTTTACGGTA
TCGCCGCTCCCGATTCGCAGCGCATCGCCTTCTATCGCCTTCTTGACGAGTTCTTCTGAGCGGGACTCTG
GGGTTCGAAATGACCGACCAAGCGACGCCCAACCTGCCATCACGAGATTTCGATTCCACCGCCGCCTTCT
ATGAAAGGTTGGGCTTCGGAATCGTTTTCCGGGACGCCGGCTGGATGATCCTCCAGCGCGGGGATCTCAT
GCTGGAGTTCTTCGCCCACCCTAGGGGGAGGCTAACTGAAACACGGAAGGAGACAATACCGGAAGGAACC
CGCGCTATGACGGCAATAAAAAGACAGAATAAAACGCACGGTGTTGGGTCGTTTGTTCATAAACGCGGGG
TTCGGTCCCAGGGCTGGCACTCTGTCGATACCCCACCGAGACCCCATTGGGGCCAATACGCCCGCGTTTC
TTCCTTTTCCCCACCCCACCCCCCAAGTTCGGGTGAAGGCCCAGGGCTCGCAGCCAACGTCGGGGCGGCA
GGCCCTGCCATAGCCTCAGGTTACTCATATATACTTTAGATTGATTTAAAACTTCATTTTTAATTTAAAA
GGATCTAGGTGAAGATCCTTTTTGATAATCTCATGACCAAAATCCCTTAACGTGAGTTTTCGTTCCACTG
AGCGTCAGACCCCGTAGAAAAGATCAAAGGATCTTCTTGAGATCCTTTTTTTCTGCGCGTAATCTGCTGC
TTGCAAACAAAAAAACCACCGCTACCAGCGGTGGTTTGTTTGCCGGATCAAGAGCTACCAACTCTTTTTC
CGAAGGTAACTGGCTTCAGCAGAGCGCAGATACCAAATACTGTTCTTCTAGTGTAGCCGTAGTTAGGCCA
CCACTTCAAGAACTCTGTAGCACCGCCTACATACCTCGCTCTGCTAATCCTGTTACCAGTGGCTGCTGCC
AGTGGCGATAAGTCGTGTCTTACCGGGTTGGACTCAAGACGATAGTTACCGGATAAGGCGCAGCGGTCGG
GCTGAACGGGGGGTTCGTGCACACAGCCCAGCTTGGAGCGAACGACCTACACCGAACTGAGATACCTACA
GCGTGAGCTATGAGAAAGCGCCACGCTTCCCGAAGGGAGAAAGGCGGACAGGTATCCGGTAAGCGGCAGG
GTCGGAACAGGAGAGCGCACGAGGGAGCTTCCAGGGGGAAACGCCTGGTATCTTTATAGTCCTGTCGGGT
TTCGCCACCTCTGACTTGAGCGTCGATTTTTGTGATGCTCGTCAGGGGGGCGGAGCCTATGGAAAAACGC
CAGCAACGCGGCCTTTTTACGGTTCCTGGCCTTTTGCTGGCCTTTTGCTCACATGTTCTTTCCTGCGTTA
TCCCCTGATTCTGTGGATAACCGT
Features (pLannotate 1.2.2; 14 found; start..end, strand, type, name):
     76..379     +  enhancer       CMV enhancer: human cytomegalovirus immediate early enhancer
    380..583     +  promoter       CMV promoter: human cytomegalovirus (CMV) immediate early promoter
    618..2183    +  CDS            OCLN: OCLN_HUMAN - Experimental evidence at protein level: Swiss-Prot protein existence level 1. (Microbial infection) Acts as a co-receptor for hepatitis C virus (HCV) in hepatocytes. From Homo sapiens (Human).
   2214..2921    +  CDS            mCherry: mCherry is a basic (constitutively fluorescent) red fluorescent protein published in 2004, derived from Discosoma sp.. It is reported to be a very rapidly-maturing monomer with low acid sensitivity.
   2941..3024    +  CDS            large T antigen (fragment): large T antigen from SV40 (simian virus 40)
   3047..3168    +  polyA_signal   SV40 poly(A) signal: SV40 polyadenylation signal
   3202..3630    -  rep_origin     f1 ori (sequence partly withheld): f1 bacteriophage origin of replication; arrow indicates direction of (+) strand synthesis
   3657..3761    +  promoter       AmpR promoter: bla
   3763..4120    +  promoter       SV40 promoter: SV40 enhancer and early promoter
   4155..4949    +  CDS            NeoR/KanR: aminoglycoside phosphotransferase from Tn5; aph(3')-II (or nptII); confers resistance to neomycin, kanamycin, and G418 (Geneticin®)
   4970..5122    +  CDS            ble (fragment): BLE_KLEPN - Experimental evidence at protein level: Swiss-Prot protein existence level 1. Binding protein with a strong affinity to the bleomycin family of antibiotics. Binds to CL990; an antimitotic-antibiotic compound. From Klebsiella pneumoniae.
   5181..5228    +  polyA_signal   HSV TK poly(A) signal: herpes simplex virus thymidine kinase polyadenylation signal (Cole and Stacy, 1985)
   5319..5335    -  polyA_signal   bGH poly(A) signal (fragment): bovine growth hormone polyadenylation signal
   5557..6145    +  rep_origin     ori: high-copy-number ColE1/pMB1/pBR322/pUC origin of replication
