[The description below was written by a language model from this plasmid's Addgene catalogue record and pLannotate feature annotations shown in this document.]
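Description:
mCherry-Occludin-N-10 is a mammalian expression plasmid built on the mCherry-N1 backbone, a Clontech N1-style vector in which the gene of interest is placed upstream of the fluorescent protein. The sequenced construct is about 6.2 kb. It replicates in E. coli at high copy from a ColE1/pUC-type origin and also carries an f1 phage origin. A single NeoR/KanR (Tn5 aminoglycoside phosphotransferase) gene provides both selections. A bacterial bla-type promoter drives it for kanamycin resistance in bacteria, and the adjacent SV40 enhancer/early promoter drives it for G418 selection of stably transfected mammalian cells, with an HSV TK polyadenylation signal downstream. The short annotated fragments (SV40 large T antigen, ble, bGH poly(A)) appear to be backbone remnants picked up by automated annotation rather than functional elements.

The payload is the human occludin (OCLN) coding sequence, expressed from the human cytomegalovirus immediate early enhancer and promoter. It is followed, after a short gap of about 30 nucleotides consistent with the 10-residue linker suggested by the name, by mCherry, and the transcript ends at an SV40 polyadenylation signal. The product is therefore occludin carrying mCherry at its C terminus. Occludin is an integral membrane protein of tight junctions, so the fusion acts as a red fluorescent marker of those structures. mCherry is a monomeric, rapidly maturing Discosoma-derived protein, with recorded excitation and emission maxima of 587 and 610 nm. The construct is intended for transient or stable transfection of mammalian cells to image tight junction localization and dynamics by fluorescence microscopy. The cloning method is not recorded.
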