Addgene plasmid #55112: mCherry-Occludin-N-10
Purpose: Localization: Tight Junctions, Excitation: 587, Emission: 610
Depositing lab: Michael Davidson. Depositing organization: Florida State University, Tallahassee.
Backbone
  Vector backbone: mCherry-N1
  Backbone size w/o insert (bp): 4750
  Vector type: Mammalian Expression
  Selectable markers: Neomycin (select with G418)
Growth in bacteria
  Bacterial resistance: Kanamycin, 50 μg/mL
  Growth temperature: 37°C
  Growth strain: DH5alpha
  Copy number: High Copy
Gene/Insert
  Gene/Insert name: Occludin (alt name: NM_002538.2)
  Species: H. sapiens (human)
  Entrez Gene: OCLN (a.k.a. BLCPMG, PPP1R115, PTORCH1)
  Promoter: CMV
  Tag / fusion protein: mCherry (C terminal on backbone)
  Cloning method: Unknown
  Sequencing primers: 5′ CMV-F; 3′ SV40pA-R
Terms and licenses: Academic/Nonprofit Terms; Industry Terms: Not Available to Industry
Depositor comments: . Excitation = 587; Emission = 610
How to cite: mCherry-Occludin-N-10 was a gift from Michael Davidson (Addgene plasmid # 55112 ; http://n2t.net/addgene:55112 ; RRID:Addgene_55112)
