>Addgene plasmid #55112 | mCherry-Occludin-N-10 | depositor partial sequence | sequence record 85479 | insert sequence
TGACGTCAGATCCGCTAGCGCCACCATGTCATCCAGGCCTCTTGAAAGTCCACCTCCTTACAGGCCTGAT
GAATTCAAACCGAATCATTATGCACCAAGCAATGACATATATGGTGGAGAGATGCATGTTCGACCAATGC
TCTCTCAGCCAGCCTACTCTTTTTACCCAGAAGATGAAATTCTTCACTTCTACAAATGGACCTCTCCTCC
AGGAGTGATTCGGATCCTGTCTATGCTCATTATTGTGATGTGCATTGCCATCTTTGCCTGTGTGGCCTCC
ACGCTTGCCTGGGACAGAGGCTATGGAACTTCCCTTTTAGGAGGTAGTGTAGGCTACCCTTATGGAGGAA
GTGGCTTTGGTAGCTACGGAAGTGGCTATGGCTATGGCTATGGTTATGGCTATGGCTACGGAGGCTATAC
AGACCCAAGAGCAGCAAAGGGCTTCATGTTGGCCATGGCTGCCTTTTGTTTCATTGCCGCGTTGGTGATC
TTTGTTACCAGTGTTATAAGATCTGAAATGTCCAGAACAAGAAGATACTACTTAAGTGTGATAATAGTGA
GTGCTATCCTGGGCATCATGGTGTTTATTGCCACAATTGTCTATATAATGGGAGTGAACCCAACTGCTCA
GTCTTCTGGATCTCTATATGGTTCACAAATATATGCCCTCTGCAACCAATTTTATACACCTGCAGCTACT
GGACTCTACGTGGATCAGTATTTGTATCACTACTGTGTTGTGGATCCCCAGGAGGCCATTGCCATTGTAC
TGGGGTTCATGATTATTGTGGCTTTTGCTTTAATAATTTTCTTTGCTGTGAAAACTCGAAGAAAGATGGA
CAGGTATGACAAGTCCAATATTTTGTGGGACAAGGAACACATTTATGATGAGCAGCCCCCCAATGTCGAG
GAGTGGGTTAAAAATGTGTCTGCAGGCACACAGGACGTGCCTTCACCCCCATCTGACTATGTGGAAAGAG
TTGACAGTCCCATGGCATACTCTTCCAATGGCAAAGTGAATGACAAGCGGTTTTATCCAGAGTCTTCCTA
TAAATCCACGCCGGTTCCTGAAGTGGTTCAGGAGCTTCCATTAACTTCGCCTGTGGATGACTTCAGGCAG
CCTCGTTACAGCAGCGGTGGTAACTTTGAGACACCTTCAAAAAGAGCACCTGCAAAGGGAAGAGCAGGAA
GGTCAAAGAGAACAGAGCAAGATCACTATGAGACAGACTACACAACTGGCGGCGAGTCCTGTGATGAGCT
GGAGGAGGACTGGATCAGGGAATATCCACCTATCACTTCAGATCAACAAAGACAACTGTACAAGAGGAAT
TTTGACACTGGCCTACAGGAATACAAGAGCTTACAATCAGAACTTGATGAGATCAATAAAGAACTCTCCC
GTTTGGATAAAGAATTGGATGACTATAGAGAAGAAAGTGAAGAGTACATGGCTGCTGCTGATGAATACAA
TAGACTGAAGCAAGTGAAGGGATCTGCAGATTACAAAAGTAAGAAGAATCATTGCAAGCAGTTAAAGAGC
AAATTGTCACACATCAAGAAGATGGTTGGAGACTATGATAGACAGAAAACAAGCGGCTCCGGTAGCGGAC
CGGTCGCCACCATGGTGAGCAAGGGCGAGGAGGATAACATGGCCATCATCAAGGAGTTCATGCGCTTCAA
GGTGCACATGGAGGGCTCCGTGAACGGCCACGAGTTCGAGATCGAGGGCGAGGGCGAGGGCCGCCCCTAC
GAGGGCACCCAGACCGCCAAGCTGAAGGTGACCAAGGGTGGCCCCCTGCCCTTCGCCTGGGACATCCTGT
CCCCTCAGTTCATGTACGGCTCCAAGGCCTACGTGAAGCACCCCGCCGACATCCCCGACTACTTGAAGCT
GTCCTTCCCCGAGGGCTTCAAGTGGGAGCGCGTGATGAACTTCGAGGACGGCGGCGTGGTGACCGTGACC
CAGGACTCCTCCCTGCAGGACGGCGAGTTCATCTACAAGGTGAAGCTGCGCGGCACCAACTTCCCCTCCG
ACGGCCCCGTAATGCAGAAGAAGACCATGGGCTGGGAGGCCTCCTCCGAGCGGATGTACCCCGAGGACGG
CGCCCTGAAGGGCGAGATCAAGCAGAGGCTGAAGCTGAAGGACGGCGGCCACTACGACGCTGAGGTCAAG
ACCACCTACAAGGCCAAGAAGCCCGTGCAGCTGCCCGGCGCCTACAACGTCAACATCAAGTTGGACATCA
CCTCCCACAACGAGGACTACACCATCGTGGAACAGTACGAACGCGCCGAGGGCCGCCACTCCACCGGCGG
CATGGACGAGCTGTACAAGTAAAGCGGCCGCGACTCTAGATCATAATCAGCCATACCACATT
